Addgene plasmid #61039: pCRII HSPB15
Purpose: Probe for HSPB51b/15 for in situ hybridization in zebrafish
Depositing lab: Lara Hutson. Depositing organization: Williams College. Publication: Developmental expression patterns of the zebrafish small heat shock proteins. Marvin M, O'Rourke D, Kurihara T, Juliano CE, Harrison KL, Hutson LD. Dev Dyn. 2008 Feb;237(2):454-63. 10.1002/dvdy.21414 PubMed 18161059.
Backbone
  Vector backbone: pCRII
  Backbone manufacturer: Invitrogen
  Backbone size w/o insert (bp): 3950
  Vector type: Bacterial Expression
Growth in bacteria
  Bacterial resistance: Ampicillin, 100 μg/mL
  Growth temperature: 37°C
  Growth strain: DH5alpha
  Copy number: High Copy
Gene/Insert
  Gene/Insert name: HSPB15
  Species: D. rerio (zebrafish)
  Entrez Gene: hspb15
  Cloning method: Unknown
  Sequencing primers: 5′ T7; 3′ SP6
Terms and licenses: Academic/Nonprofit Terms; Industry Terms: Not Available to Industry
Depositor comments: linearize with NotI, transcribe with SP6, probe length is 556.
How to cite: pCRII HSPB15 was a gift from Lara Hutson (Addgene plasmid # 61039 ; http://n2t.net/addgene:61039 ; RRID:Addgene_61039)
