[The description below was written by a language model from this plasmid's Addgene catalogue record.]
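Description:
pCRII HSPB15 is a riboprobe template plasmid built on the commercial pCRII cloning backbone (about 3.95 kb without insert), a high-copy bacterial vector propagated in E. coli under ampicillin selection. Although catalogued as a bacterial expression vector, its role is to hold a cloned cDNA fragment for in vitro transcription rather than to produce protein. The record does not state how the insert was cloned, and no feature table is provided, so other backbone elements cannot be confirmed from the record.

The insert is a fragment of the zebrafish (Danio rerio) small heat shock protein gene hspb15; the purpose field gives the target as "HSPB51b/15", apparently an alternative name, though the record does not explain it. The sequencing primers listed are T7 on the 5′ side and SP6 on the 3′ side, consistent with the insert sitting between opposing phage RNA polymerase promoters, which allow either strand to be transcribed. According to the depositor's notes, the plasmid is linearised with NotI and transcribed with SP6 polymerase, yielding a run-off probe of 556 nucleotides. Because SP6 lies at the 3′ end of the insert, this transcript should be antisense to the mRNA, as needed for detecting endogenous message.

The construct is intended for generating labelled RNA probes for in situ hybridization in zebrafish. It was deposited in connection with a study of the developmental expression patterns of the zebrafish small heat shock protein family.
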