>Addgene plasmid #61039 | pCRII HSPB15 | addgene partial sequence | sequence record 101154 | M13pUC-Rev 5'-AGCGGATAACAATTTCACACAGG-3'
TGACCATGATTACGCCAAGCTATTTAGGTGACACTATAGAATACTCAAGCTATGCATCAAGCTTGGTACC
GAGCTCGGATCCACTAGTAACGGCCGCCAGTGTGCTGGAATTCGCCCTTTTCAGAACGCAGACAGAACCT
TGTAATTCCAAGGTGACAATTTGTTAAACTGATTATGTTTACCCAGTAACTACTGAGAGTCTGAATGTCT
CTGGTTACTGGTGAGGCATAGTTCATCCGTTTTTGCAGGTAACCGTTTGTCCATCATGTGAATAGGGATG
ACAATCTCTCCTGGGAAACTGATATTAGAGCCCGTTAATGGAGCTTCAACTGAGAGAACACCATCTGGAG
ACAGCATGGAGCTGATCTGTTTTAGGTCTAAGTCAGCCGGAAGCTTGTATTTTCTTGCAAAGCTTCTTGA
GATCAGCCTGTGATTTTCCTGTCTTTCCTCGTGATTACCTGTTATTTCCAAGTATCCGTCCCTGGTTTTG
ACGCTTATCTCTTCTGGAGAAAAAGGACCGACATCTAGACAAACTTTCCAGTCTTGCTCTCCTATCATTT
GTTCACACACAGCATCAGAAACGTGTCCTTCAGATCCAGTACATGATTTAGATGGAATCTCCTTGCACAA
TGAGCTGAAGAGAGGAAAAGGCATCGAAGGGCGAATTCTGCAGATATCCATCACACTGGCGGCCGCTCGA
GCATGCATCTAGAGGGCCCAATTCGCCCTATAGTGAGTCGTATTACAATTCACTGGCCGTCGTTTTACAA
CGTCGTGACTGGGAAAACCCTGGCGTTACCCAACTTAATCGCCTTGCAGCACATCCCCCTTTCGCCAGCT
GGCGTAATAGCGAAGAGGCCCGCACCGATCGCCCTTCCCAACAGTTGCGCAGCCTGAATGGCGAATGG
[122 nt withheld, positions 909-1030]
