>Addgene plasmid #61039 | pCRII HSPB15 | addgene partial sequence | sequence record 101155 | M13pUC-Fwd 5'-CCCAGTCACGACGTTGTAAAACG-3'
GAATTGTAATACGACTCACTATAGGGCGAATTGGGCCCTCTAGATGCATGCTCGAGCGGCCGCCAGTGTG
ATGGATATCTGCAGAATTCGCCCTTCGATGCCTTTTCCTCTCTTCAGCTCATTGTGCAAGGAGATTCCAT
CTAAATCATGTACTGGATCTGAAGGACACGTTTCTGATGCTGTGTGTGAACAAATGATAGGAGAGCAAGA
CTGGAAAGTTTGTCTAGATGTCGGTCCTTTTTCTCCAGAAGAGATAAGCGTCAAAACCAGGGACGGATAC
TTGGAAATAACAGGTAATCACGAGGAAAGACAGGAAAATCACAGGCTGATCTCAAGAAGCTTTGCAAGAA
AATACAAGCTTCCGGCTGACTTAGACCTAAAACAGATCAGCTCCATGCTGTCTCCAGATGGTGTTCTCTC
AGTTGAAGCTCCATTAACGGGCTCTAATATCAGTTTCCCAGGAGAGATTGTCATCCCTATTCACATGATG
GACAAACGGTTACCTGCAAAAACGGATGAACTATGCCTCACCAGTAACCAGAGACATTCAGACTCTCAGT
AGTTACTGGGTAAACATAATCAGTTTAACAAATTGTCACCTTGGAATTACAAGGTTCTGTCTGCGTTCTG
AAAAGGGCGAATTCCAGCACACTGGCGGCCGTTACTAGTGGATCCGAGCTCGGTACCAAGCTTGATGCAT
AGCTTGAGTATTCTATAGTGTCACCTAAATAGCTTGGCGTAATCATGGTCATAGCTGTTTCCTGTGTGAA
ATTGTTATCCGCTCACAATTCCACACAACATACGAGCCGGAAGCATAAAGTGTAAAGCCTGGGGTGCCTA
ATGAGTGAGCTAACTCACATTAATTGCGTTGCGCTCACTGCCCGCTTTCCAGTCGGGAAACCTGTCGTGC
CAGCTGCATTAATGAATCGGCCAACGCGCGGGGAGAGGCGGTTTGCGTATTGGGCGCTCTTCCGCTTCCT
CGCTCACTGACTCGCTGCGCTCGGTCGTTCGGCTGCGGCGAGCGGTATCAGCTCACTCAAAGGCGGTAAT
ACGGTTATCCACAGAATCAGGG
